>Addgene plasmid #172594 | pDEST17-TARG1 | addgene full sequence | sequence record 358808 | Addgene NGS Result
CGAGATCTCGATCCCGCGAAATTAATACGACTCACTATAGGGAGACCACAACGGTTTCCCTCTAGAAATA
ATTTTGTTTAACTTTAAGAAGGAGATATACATATGTCGTACTACCATCACCATCACCATCACCTCGAATC
AACAAGTTTGTACAAAAAAGCAGGCTTCATGGCCAGCAGCCTTAATGAAGATCCAGAAGGAAGCAGAATC
ACTTATGTGAAAGGAGACCTTTTTGCATGCCCGAAAACAGACTCTTTAGCCCACTGTATCAGTGAGGATT
GTCGCATGGGCGCTGGGATAGCTGTCCTCTTTAAGAAGAAATTTGGAGGGGTGCAAGAACTTTTAAATCA
ACAAAAGAAATCTGGAGAAGTGGCTGTTCTGAAGAGAGATGGGCGATATATATATTACTTGATTACAAAG
AAAAGGGCTTCGCACAAGCCAACTTATGAAAACTTACAGAAGAGTTTAGAGGCAATGAAGTCTCATTGTC
TGAAGAATGGAGTCACTGACCTCTCCATGCCCAGGATTGGATGTGGTCTTGATCGTCTGCAATGGGAAAA
TGTATCTGCGATGATCGAGGAGGTATTTGAGGCAACAGACATCAAAATTACTGTGTACACACTCTGAGAC
CCAGCTTTCTTGTACAAAGTGGTTGATTCGAGGCTGCTAACAAAGCCCGAAAGGAAGCTGAGTTGGCTGC
TGCCACCGCTGAGCAATAACTAGCATAACCCCTTGGGGCCTCTAAACGGGTCTTGAGGGGTTTTTTGCTG
AAAGGAGGAACTATATCCGGATATCCACAGGACGGGTGTGGTCGCCATGATCGCGTAGTCGATAGTGGCT
CCAAGTAGCGAAGCGAGCAGGACTGGGCGGCGGCCAAAGCGGTCGGACAGTGCTCCGAGAACGGGTGCGC
ATAGAAATTGCATCAACGCATATAGCGCTAGCAGCACGCCATAGTGACTGGCGATGCTGTCGGAATGGAC
GATATCCCGCAAGAGGCCCGGCAGTACCGGCATAACCAAGCCTATGCCTACAGCATCCAGGGTGACGGTG
CCGAGGATGACGATGAGCGCATTGTTAGATTTCATACACGGTGCCTGACTGCGTTAGCAATTTAACTGTG
ATAAACTACCGCATTAAAGCTTATCGATGATAAGCTGTCAAACATGAGAATTCTTGAAGACGAAAGGGCC
TCGTGATACGCCTATTTTTATAGGTTAATGTCATGATAATAATGGTTTCTTAGACGTCAGGTGGCACTTT
TCGGGGAAATGTGCGCGGAACCCCTATTTGTTTATTTTTCTAAATACATTCAAATATGTATCCGCTCATG
AGACAATAACCCTGATAAATGCTTCAATAATATTGAAAAAGGAAGAGTATGAGTATTCAACATTTCCGTG
TCGCCCTTATTCCCTTTTTTGCGGCATTTTGCCTTCCTGTTTTTGCTCACCCAGAAACGCTGGTGAAAGT
AAAAGATGCTGAAGATCAGTTGGGTGCACGAGTGGGTTACATCGAACTGGATCTCAACAGCGGTAAGATC
CTTGAGAGTTTTCGCCCCGAAGAACGTTTTCCAATGATGAGCACTTTTAAAGTTCTGCTATGTGGCGCGG
TATTATCCCGTGTTGACGCCGGGCAAGAGCAACTCGGTCGCCGCATACACTATTCTCAGAATGACTTGGT
TGAGTACTCACCAGTCACAGAAAAGCATCTTACGGATGGCATGACAGTAAGAGAATTATGCAGTGCTGCC
ATAACCATGAGTGATAACACTGCGGCCAACTTACTTCTGACAACGATCGGAGGACCGAAGGAGCTAACCG
CTTTTTTGCACAACATGGGGGATCATGTAACTCGCCTTGATCGTTGGGAACCGGAGCTGAATGAAGCCAT
ACCAAACGACGAGCGTGACACCACGATGCCTGCAGCAATGGCAACAACGTTGCGCAAACTATTAACTGGC
GAACTACTTACTCTAGCTTCCCGGCAACAATTAATAGACTGGATGGAGGCGGATAAAGTTGCAGGACCAC
TTCTGCGCTCGGCCCTTCCGGCTGGCTGGTTTATTGCTGATAAATCTGGAGCCGGTGAGCGTGGGTCTCG
CGGTATCATTGCAGCACTGGGGCCAGATGGTAAGCCCTCCCGTATCGTAGTTATCTACACGACGGGGAGT
CAGGCAACTATGGATGAACGAAATAGACAGATCGCTGAGATAGGTGCCTCACTGATTAAGCATTGGTAAC
TGTCAGACCAAGTTTACTCATATATACTTTAGATTGATTTAAAACTTCATTTTTAATTTAAAAGGATCTA
GGTGAAGATCCTTTTTGATAATCTCATGACCAAAATCCCTTAACGTGAGTTTTCGTTCCACTGAGCGTCA
GACCCCGTAGAAAAGATCAAAGGATCTTCTTGAGATCCTTTTTTTCTGCGCGTAATCTGCTGCTTGCAAA
CAAAAAAACCACCGCTACCAGCGGTGGTTTGTTTGCCGGATCAAGAGCTACCAACTCTTTTTCCGAAGGT
AACTGGCTTCAGCAGAGCGCAGATACCAAATACTGTCCTTCTAGTGTAGCCGTAGTTAGGCCACCACTTC
AAGAACTCTGTAGCACCGCCTACATACCTCGCTCTGCTAATCCTGTTACCAGTGGCTGCTGCCAGTGGCG
ATAAGTCGTGTCTTACCGGGTTGGACTCAAGACGATAGTTACCGGATAAGGCGCAGCGGTCGGGCTGAAC
GGGGGGTTCGTGCACACAGCCCAGCTTGGAGCGAACGACCTACACCGAACTGAGATACCTACAGCGTGAG
CTATGAGAAAGCGCCACGCTTCCCGAAGGGAGAAAGGCGGACAGGTATCCGGTAAGCGGCAGGGTCGGAA
CAGGAGAGCGCACGAGGGAGCTTCCAGGGGGAAACGCCTGGTATCTTTATAGTCCTGTCGGGTTTCGCCA
CCTCTGACTTGAGCGTCGATTTTTGTGATGCTCGTCAGGGGGGCGGAGCCTATGGAAAAACGCCAGCAAC
GCGGCCTTTTTACGGTTCCTGGCCTTTTGCTGGCCTTTTGCTCACATGTTCTTTCCTGCGTTATCCCCTG
ATTCTGTGGATAACCGTATTACCGCCTTTGAGTGAGCTGATACCGCTCGCCGCAGCCGAACGACCGAGCG
CAGCGAGTCAGTGAGCGAGGAAGCGGAAGAGCGCCTGATGCGGTATTTTCTCCTTACGCATCTGTGCGGT
ATTTCACACCGCAATGGTGCACTCTCAGTACAATCTGCTCTGATGCCGCATAGTTAAGCCAGTATACACT
CCGCTATCGCTACGTGACTGGGTCATGGCTGCGCCCCGACACCCGCCAACACCCGCTGACGCGCCCTGAC
GGGCTTGTCTGCTCCCGGCATCCGCTTACAGACAAGCTGTGACCGTCTCCGGGAGCTGCATGTGTCAGAG
GTTTTCACCGTCATCACCGAAACGCGCGAGGCAGCTGCGGTAAAGCTCATCAGCGTGGTCGTGAAGCGAT
TCACAGATGTCTGCCTGTTCATCCGCGTCCAGCTCGTTGAGTTTCTCCAGAAGCGTTAATGTCTGGCTTC
TGATAAAGCGGGCCATGTTAAGGGCGGTTTTTTCCTGTTTGGTCACTGATGCCTCCGTGTAAGGGGGATT
TCTGTTCATGGGGGTAATGATACCGATGAAACGAGAGAGGATGCTCACGATACGGGTTACTGATGATGAA
CATGCCCGGTTACTGGAACGTTGTGAGGGTAAACAACTGGCGGTATGGATGCGGCGGGACCAGAGAAAAA
TCACTCAGGGTCAATGCCAGCGCTTCGTTAATACAGATGTAGGTGTTCCACAGGGTAGCCAGCAGCATCC
TGCGATGCAGATCCGGAACATAATGGTGCAGGGCGCTGACTTCCGCGTTTCCAGACTTTACGAAACACGG
AAACCGAAGACCATTCATGTTGTTGCTCAGGTCGCAGACGTTTTGCAGCAGCAGTCGCTTCACGTTCGCT
CGCGTATCGGTGATTCATTCTGCTAACCAGTAAGGCAACCCCGCCAGCCTAGCCGGGTCCTCAACGACAG
GAGCACGATCATGCGCACCCGTGGCCAGGACCCAACGCTGCCCGAGATGCGCCGCGTGCGGCTGCTGGAG
ATGGCGGACGCGATGGATATGTTCTGCCAAGGGTTGGTTTGCGCATTCACAGTTCTCCGCAAGAATTGAT
TGGCTCCAATTCTTGGAGTGGTGAATCCGTTAGCGAGGTGCCGCCGGCTTCCATTCAGGTCGAGGTGGCC
CGGCTCCATGCACCGCGACGCAACGCGGGGAGGCAGACAAGGTATAGGGCGGCGCCTACAATCCATGCCA
ACCCGTTCCATGTGCTCGCCGAGGCGGCATAAATCGCCGTGACGATCAGCGGTCCAATGATCGAAGTTAG
GCTGGTAAGAGCCGCGAGCGATCCTTGAAGCTGTCCCTGATGGTCGTCATCTACCTGCCTGGACAGCATG
GCCTGCAACGCGGGCATCCCGATGCCGCCGGAAGCGAGAAGAATCATAATGGGGAAGGCCATCCAGCCTC
GCGTCGCGAACGCCAGCAAGACGTAGCCCAGCGCGTCGGCCGCCATGCCGGCGATAATGGCCTGCTTCTC
GCCGAAACGTTTGGTGGCGGGACCAGTGACGAAGGCTTGAGCGAGGGCGTGCAAGATTCCGAATACCGCA
AGCGACAGGCCGATCATCGTCGCGCTCCAGCGAAAGCGGTCCTCGCCGAAAATGACCCAGAGCGCTGCCG
GCACCTGTCCTACGAGTTGCATGATAAAGAAGACAGTCATAAGTGCGGCGACGATAGTCATGCCCCGCGC
CCACCGGAAGGAGCTGACTGGGTTGAAGGCTCTCAAGGGCATCGGTCGATCGACGCTCTCCCTTATGCGA
CTCCTGCATTAGGAAGCAGCCCAGTAGTAGGTTGAGGCCGTTGAGCACCGCCGCCGCAAGGAATGGTGCA
TGCAAGGAGATGGCGCCCAACAGTCCCCCGGCCACGGGGCCTGCCACCATACCCACGCCGAAACAAGCGC
TCATGAGCCCGAAGTGGCGAGCCCGATCTTCCCCATCGGTGATGTCGGCGATATAGGCGCCAGCAACCGC
ACCTGTGGCGCCGGTGATGCCGGCCACGATGCGTCCGGCGTAGAGGAT
Features (pLannotate 1.2.2; 17 found; start..end, strand, type, name):
     23..41      +  promoter       T7 promoter: promoter for bacteriophage T7 RNA polymerase
     73..95      +  RBS            RBS: efficient ribosome binding site from bacteriophage T7 gene 10 (Olins and Rangwala, 1989)
    113..133     +  CDS            8xHis (fragment): 8xHis affinity tag
    142..166     +  protein_bind   attB1: mutant version of attB; recombination site for the Gateway® BP reaction BP Clonase™
    169..624     +  CDS            OARD1: OARD1_HUMAN - Also known as C6orf130 From Homo sapiens (Human).
    629..653     -  protein_bind   attB2: mutant version of attB; recombination site for the Gateway® BP reaction BP Clonase™
    663..712     +  CDS            SET1 (fragment): solubility-enhancement tag derived from T7 phage gene 10B
    720..767     +  terminator     T7 terminator: transcription terminator for bacteriophage T7 RNA polymerase
    793..1085    -  CDS            TcR (fragment): tetracycline efflux protein; tet; confers resistance to tetracycline
   1133..1161    -  promoter       tet promoter: E. coli promoter for tetracycline efflux protein gene
   1274..1378    +  promoter       AmpR promoter: bla
   1379..2239    +  CDS            AmpR: β-lactamase; bla; confers resistance to ampicillin, carbenicillin, and related antibiotics
   2410..2998    +  rep_origin     ori: high-copy-number ColE1/pMB1/pBR322/pUC origin of replication
   3184..3323    -  misc_feature   bom: basis of mobility region from pBR322
   3425..3616    -  CDS            rop: Rop protein, which maintains plasmids at low copy number; rop
   3633..4013    +  CDS            YPB1_ECOLX: Protein predicted: Swiss-Prot protein existence level 4. From Escherichia coli.
   4255..1       -  CDS            TcR (fragment) (across the origin): tetracycline efflux protein; tet; confers resistance to tetracycline
