[The description below was written by a language model from this plasmid's Addgene catalogue record and pLannotate feature annotations shown in this document.]
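Description:
pDEST17-TARG1 is a bacterial expression plasmid made by Gateway recombination of the human TARG1 coding sequence (also known as OARD1 or C6orf130) into the pDEST17 destination vector. It is intended for producing His-tagged TARG1 in E. coli for purification. The plasmid carries a ColE1/pMB1-type origin and an ampicillin resistance gene (β-lactamase, with its own promoter) for propagation and selection. The annotated backbone also retains pBR322-derived elements, including the bom mobility region, the rop gene and non-functional fragments of the tetracycline resistance gene with its promoter. The catalogue lists the plasmid as high copy, although rop is normally associated with reduced copy number.

The expression cassette is driven by the bacteriophage T7 promoter followed by the T7 gene 10 ribosome binding site, so expression requires a host that supplies T7 RNA polymerase. Translation begins upstream of a polyhistidine tag, reads through the attB1 site left by the Gateway reaction and continues into the 456 bp OARD1 open reading frame, giving an N-terminally His-tagged protein suitable for metal-affinity purification. The insert is followed by attB2 and a T7 terminator. The short fragment annotated between them as a T7 gene 10-derived solubility tag is probably just residual vector sequence rather than a functional fusion.

The catalogue gives a total size of 4002 bp, whereas the sequenced record behind the feature table is 5,158 nt; the record does not explain this difference. The associated work compares the expression, localisation and interactome of MACROD1, MACROD2 and TARG1.
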