Addgene plasmid #172594: pDEST17-TARG1
Purpose: For purification (from E.coli) of His-tagged TARG1
Depositing lab: Karla Feijs. Depositing organization: Universitaetsklinikum Aachen. Publication: Comparative analysis of MACROD1, MACROD2 and TARG1 expression, localisation and interactome. Zaja R, Aydin G, Lippok BE, Feederle R, Luscher B, Feijs KLH. Sci Rep. 2020 May 19;10(1):8286. doi: 10.1038/s41598-020-64623-y. PubMed 32427867.
Backbone
  Vector backbone: pDEST17
  Total vector size (bp): 4002
  Vector type: Bacterial Expression
Growth in bacteria
  Bacterial resistance: Ampicillin, 100 μg/mL
  Growth temperature: 37°C
  Growth strain: DH5alpha
  Copy number: High Copy
Gene/Insert
  Gene/Insert name: TARG1 (alt names: OARD1; C6orf130)
  Species: H. sapiens (human)
  Insert size (bp): 456
  Entrez Gene: OARD1 (a.k.a. C6orf130, TARG1, dJ34B21.3)
  Tag / fusion protein: His (N terminal on insert)
  Cloning method: Gateway Cloning
  Sequencing primers: 5′ T7 fw
Terms and licenses: Academic/Nonprofit Terms; Industry Terms: Not Available to Industry
How to cite: pDEST17-TARG1 was a gift from Karla Feijs (Addgene plasmid # 172594 ; http://n2t.net/addgene:172594 ; RRID:Addgene_172594)
